>Addgene plasmid #129754 | pKI-cjPLP1e5-P216S | addgene full sequence | sequence record 258335 | Addgene NGS Result
GGAAACAGCTATGACCATGATTACGCCAAGCGCGCAATTAACCCTCACTAAAGGGAACAAAAGCTGGGTA
CGGCCAATGCGGCCGCTAGAGAATCCCTAGCTTTGTTAGGGTGCCTGCTCTGGCGTATACCACATTTATG
TGAGTAAAGGAGCTGGGTCTTCAATTAATACGATTCCTTCGTCTCTTTCATCTCCCTGTTACTGCAGGAT
CCATGCCTTCCAGTATGTCATCTATGGAACTGCCTCTTTCTTCTTCCTTTATGGGGCCCTCCTGCTGGCT
GAGGGCTTCTACACCACCGGCGCAGTCAGGCAGATCTTTGGCGACTACAAGACCACCATCTGCGGCAAGG
GCCTGAGCGCAACGGTAACAGGGGGCCAGAAGGGGAGGGGTTCCAGAGGCCAACATCAAGCTCATTCTTT
GGAGCGGGTGTGTCATTGTTTGGGAAAATGGCTAGGACATCCCGACAAGGTGATCATCCTCAGGATTTTG
TGGCAATAACAAGGGGTGGGGGAAAATTGGGCGTGAGTCTGTGGCCTCGTCCCCACCCAAGGCTGGGTCC
TCTCTAGGGGCCCGGCATTTGAGTGAGGAAGCGATGGCTGCAGCCGAACGAGAAGATCAGGAAGAACGTG
GTGCCCAGCTGGCTTAGCCTCACCTTTCAAAGGTTCCCTAAGCAAATTTCTTTTCAAAATGGAAAGCATG
AGTTATGTAGGATGCTTTGTACAATCAGACCATTTCTAAGCCACCTGTTGGTATCCCTTTACTCCCTTCC
TAGCAGGGACCACAAGAGTGGATATAACTGGACAAGAGTCTAAAATACTGCTCGTGAGATTGAGACTTGG
ACACCTGATCTGAGAAGGAGGATTGATAATAAAAATTAAATAATTGACTCCAAGGTGAAATTTACCATAT
TCCGGGATCCTACTCTGTTGGAAGTCCCAGAGGGAATTGGAGTAGATCTGCATGTTGAATGTTTTATCAT
TGTCTGAGGGTTATCCATCTGTGCTTTGAGTGGGGTGCACATTGGTTTTCAGTATCTGGAGTTAAAGATC
CTTTGAGGGCTGAACATGTGCAGGTTCTAGCCATGTCTTTTTGTGGCCAGCAGTCAGCTTAGAAAGGTTT
TGTATATGAAATTTTAATCTCCTATTGGCTTTGTTCAATGACTAGGGAACAAAAATGTTCCCGTGGCAAG
GAACATTTTCTAAGCTCAGCCTAAGGCACAAAACGGCACGACTTTCTTTCAAGATCTATTTTGATTTCTT
TACACCTTATCTGCCCAGAAACATCTCCTGAAGCCTTTCTAACCCAGGGATCCTCCTCACTCCTCCCCTA
CCCATTCCCCCCACCCTCCGTCACACTTGGGGCCAGTTCTCTAGTAGATACTGCCAATGACCCTTGGCAG
AGGTGCCCTGCTCACTAATTTAATTTGGGGGAGCCCTGGAATCTGATTTTAATATCTGGCACATGCCAGT
ACAGGATCTCCCAGTTTGTGTTTCTACATCTGCAGACGGATACTGATTTCTAACCACCCCATGTCAATCA
TTTTAGTTTGTGGGCATCACCTATGCCCTGACCGTTGTGTGGCTCCTGGTGTTTGCCTGCTCTGCTATAC
CTGTGTACATTTACTTCAACACCTGGACCACCTGCCAGTCTATTGCCTTCCCCAGCAAGACCTCTGCCAG
TATAGGCAGTCTCTGTGCTGATGCCAGAATGTATGGTGAGTTAGGGCACGGGTGCTTTGGCTCTCCTACC
CACTATGGAAGCACAATATATTTGGTTATTTTGTTAGTGTAAGGAGGGTGGTGATTATGAGAAAAAGATA
AGATGATGAATGCTTGGGTCTTAGTTTATTAATCCTTCCCTACTGAAACCAGAGAGGTTTATTCCCTGCG
AAGGGAACTTGGAGGCGATGGGAATTTTCTTGGCCATTCACATTGGCCTACTCTAGTTAATTGCTGTTCT
GAACCCCAAAGCAGCAAATTTCAATAACAAATACAAAGTTGAAGCAGTGTTCAATACTGTCTTCTCTTTT
CCGTAAACCTGTAGAAAAGAGGATCCTGATTGTTGGTAGAATCCAACTTTACAGCAAGGATAATTAGAGA
TGGAAGAAGGGCTCTACGGGGAAGTCTCCACATGGCCCATAACTCTATAAAGCTTCCCCTGGTTGATTTT
TGTGTCTTACTTAGGTGTTCTCCCATGGAATTCTTTCTCTGGCAAGGTTTGTGGCTCCAACCTTCTATCC
ATCTGCAAAACAGCTGAGGTGAGTGCGTTATTTGTGTTATTTTGCAACAGAGTGTGTAATACCATACAAA
TTATACCCATAGCCTTCAATTTCAAGGACTAAAAGTTTCTCTTTGCTGGATTTTGAATTACCAGATTGCC
TTCTAAAAAATATTGGCTAAGTATGCCTGAGCCAATGAGCACAGAAAGTAAAACACCTGTTTTCCCTAGA
GCCACATAGAAAGACTTCCCATCTTAAAAGAGAAGTTTGTAACTTTAGGTAAAGATAGAGCCTAATGGCA
AAATCCCCTAGATGAAAATTTTCATTCCTTTAGTTAAACACCATATCAAGAAAATGAACTGTGCACAGAG
ACATTCATAGTTTTTATAAAAACATTTTCAGTTTGGAACTTTTTTTAATCTCAAATGAGAGGTAAAATAA
GTACATTTGAAGAGGAAAGCACTGTATTGAGAATAGATATTATAAACAAATGAGTCAGGGGACTAAAAGT
AAGCCCTGGGGAGAAAGGCAGTAAATTATTTCTTTGGAAACAAAATGGTGACTTTAAATTTTGGGCCCCT
AGCGGTACCGGGCCCCCCCTCGACCGCCGCTAATTCCGATCATATTCAATAACCCTTAATATAACTTCGT
ATAATGTATGCTATACGAAGTTATTAGGTCTGAAGAGGAGTTTACGTCCAGCCAAGCTTTAATGCGGTAG
TTTATCACAGTTAAATTGCTAACGCAGTCAGGCACCGTGTATGAAATCTAACAATGCGCTCATCGTCATC
CTCGGCACCGTCACCCTGGATGCTGTAGGCATAGGCTTGGTTATGCCGGTACTGCCGGGCCTCTTGCGGG
GAATTCTACCGGGTAGGGGAGGCGCTTTTCCCAAGGCAGTCTGGAGCATGCGCTTTAGCAGCCCCGCTGG
GCACTTGGCGCTACACAAGTGGCCTCTGGCCTCGCACACATTCCACATCCACCGGTAGGCGCCAACCGGC
TCCGTTCTTTGGTGGCCCCTTCGCGCCACCTTCTACTCCTCCCCTAGTCAGGAAGTTCCCCCCCGCCCCG
CAGCTCGCGTCGTGCAGGACGTGACAAATGGAAGTAGCACGTCTCACTAGTCTCGTGCAGATGGACAGCA
CCGCTGAGCAATGGAAGCGGGTAGGCCTTTGGGGCAGCGGCCAATAGCAGCTTTGCTCCTTCGCTTTCTG
GGCTCAGAGGCTGGGAAGGGGTGGGTCCGGGGGCGGGCTCAGGGGCGGGCTCAGGGGCGGGGCGGGCGCC
CGAAGGTCCTCCGGAGGCCCGGCATTCTGCACGCTTCAAAAGCGCACGTCTGCCGCGCTGTTCTCCTCTT
CCTCATCTCCGGGCCTTTCGACCTGCAGCCAATATGGGATCGGCCATTGAACAAGATGGATTGCACGCAG
GTTCTCCGGCCGCTTGGGTGGAGAGGCTATTCGGCTATGACTGGGCACAACAGACAATCGGCTGCTCTGA
TGCCGCCGTGTTCCGGCTGTCAGCGCAGGGGCGCCCGGTTCTTTTTGTCAAGACCGACCTGTCCGGTGCC
CTGAATGAACTGCAGGACGAGGCAGCGCGGCTATCGTGGCTGGCCACGACGGGCGTTCCTTGCGCAGCTG
TGCTCGACGTTGTCACTGAAGCGGGAAGGGACTGGCTGCTATTGGGCGAAGTGCCGGGGCAGGATCTCCT
GTCATCTCACCTTGCTCCTGCCGAGAAAGTATCCATCATGGCTGATGCAATGCGGCGGCTGCATACGCTT
GATCCGGCTACCTGCCCATTCGACCACCAAGCGAAACATCGCATCGAGCGAGCACGTACTCGGATGGAAG
CCGGTCTTGTCGATCAGGATGATCTGGACGAAGAGCATCAGGGGCTCGCGCCAGCCGAACTGTTCGCCAG
GCTCAAGGCGCGCATGCCCGACGGCGATGATCTCGTCGTGACCCATGGCGATGCCTGCTTGCCGAATATC
ATGGTGGAAAATGGCCGCTTTTCTGGATTCATCGACTGTGGCCGGCTGGGTGTGGCGGACCGCTATCAGG
ACATAGCGTTGGCTACCCGTGATATTGCTGAAGAGCTTGGCGGCGAATGGGCTGACCGCTTCCTCGTGCT
TTACGGTATCGCCGCTCCCGATTCGCAGCGCATCGCCTTCTATCGCCTTCTTGACGAGTTCTTCTGAGGG
GATCCGCTGTAAGTCTGCAGAAATTGATGATCTATTAAACAATAAAGATGTCCACTAAAATGGAAGTTTT
TCCTGTCATACTTTGTTAAGAAGGGTGAGAACAGAGTACCTACATTTTGAATGGAAGGATTGGAGCTACG
GGGGTGGGGGTGGGGTGGGATTAGATAAATGCCTGCTCTTTACTGAAGGCTCTTTACTATTGCTTTATGA
TAATGTTTCATAGTTGGATATCATAATTTAAACAAGCAAAACCAAATTAAGGGCCAGCTCATTCCTCCCA
CTCATGATCTATAGATCCGGAACCCTTAATATAACTTCGTATAATGTATGCTATACGAAGTTATTAGGTC
CCTCGACTCTAGGCACGACTGTAGGGAACCAGTATTTGGGAGCACTGTACTATTTCATTAGTATTCTGTG
TTCTGGGTGTTATGGGGCCAGGTGCTATGATGTACACTGAAGACTGGGAGGCCCACACTTAGGGAAGTGA
AAACTTAGTTAGAGATGTAGAATTTGCATACAAGAAAGGTATCAGCACATTCAGAAAGCTATATTCATGA
TTTACAGTGGGGCATATTATTACTATTGCAAGAAACAGTTCTTCCTCTTGCATTTTCCTGCAGTTCCAAA
TGACCTTCCACCTGTTTATTGCTGCATTTGTGGGGGCTGCAGCTACTCTGGTTTCCCTGGTGAGTTGACT
TTGAATGATCTTGGCAAGTAAATAGGCCTGAGACAGTGTGGGTACAGCTATTCTGAAAGGCAAGAAGACA
GTCTGTTTCCATCCTTGAAATGCTGGAGAGAAGCTTCTGGGAAGATAGCGAAGGGTAGAGGCTCTGTACT
TTTACTTGCATAGTCAAGGTGGAAAAACATGACAAATTAGATAGGAACAAGAAAAGTGGTATGAGGAAAG
AGGAGGTAAGAGATTCATAGACACGAATGATAATATTTAGTATTTGTAGACCGTGTAATGTTGCCAAGTG
CTTTGCAGTCATAAATTACGGTTAATTCTGAATACGTTGTGATCAGATCAGTGACAACACACTGAAACAT
GAAACATGACTTGCTATAGCCTGGAATTCTATATACTATCAATACGAATCTACCTTGGATACTCTCCAAT
GGATTTAGTTACTCATGTGGAAATGCCGGGAGGACCTCCTAACATTATCAGAATTGTTATGACTGTAATA
CAATGCTATGTCCCAGGTCTTGCTGATAGTGTTACAGTGACCTGTGAATGTAGTTGAATGTAGTGTGCTC
ATTGTGCAGATCAGAAACCTAAGGCACTGAAGGGTGAAGTGATTTATCTGAAGTCATTGTATAAACAGTG
ATCAGACAAGATGAGCTCACAGAACTCCTGGCCCCTATTGCTGAGGCTTCTATACAGACTTAAGTAATTT
CTCGCCTTGTAAAATGAATTGATTCATTAAGCAGGGGAGGGCTATACTGCATGATGTAGCTGTGTGTCTA
CAGCAAGCATCCTATGACTCCAAGTCACTCAGACATGTGGATGTGGCAAAGCCCAAATACTGTTCTCTTC
CCCGATGAAAACTCAGTACTAGACAAGAGGTGTGGAATAAATCTTTATGATTTGATTCTCTGGGCCTGGG
CCATTGGAAGGAAATGCTGCAGAGACATCGGACTTCCAGTCAAGTGTATATGGAGAAAGCCAAGCCTGGG
ATATACTGCTTTTTGCAGAACAGGGGTTTTCCCCTTATTTAGTTATGATTTTATTTCATCCTTCCTCATT
CCCAAAGGGATTTGAGGAGGGAGCGTTTTCTTTTCTACTCTCATTAACATTCTCTATTCTGTTCCCTACA
GCTCACCTTCATGATTGCTGCCACTTACAACTTTGCCGTCCTTAAACTCATGGGCCGAGGCACCAAGTTC
TGATCCCCCGTAAAAATCCCCCTTTCTCTAATAGCGAGGCTCTAACCACACAGCCAACAATACTGCGTCT
CCCATCTTAACTCTTTGCCTTTGCCACTGACTGGCCCTCTTCTTACATGATGAGTGTAACAAGAAAGGAG
AGTCTTGCAGTGATTAAGGTCTCTCTGTGGACTCTCCCCTCTTATGTACCTCTTTTAGTCATTTTGCTTC
ACAGCTGGTTCCTGCTAGAAATGGGAAATGCCTAAGAAGATGACTCCCCAACTGCAAGTCACAAAGGAAT
GGAGGCTCTAATTCAATTTTCAAGCATCTCCTGAGGATCAGAAAGTAATTTCTTCTCAAAGGGTGCTTCC
ACTGATGGAAACAAAGTGGGAGGAAAGATGCTCAGGTACAGAGAAGGAATGTCTTTGGTCCCCTTGCCAT
CTGTAGGGGCCAAATATATTCTCTTTAGTGTACAAAACAGAGAACTCACTCTGGTCTGCCTATTACCACT
GAAGATAGAAGAAAAATGAATGTCAGAAAACCCAGTAAGAGCGTTTGCCCAAATCTGCCTATTGCAGCTG
GGAGAAGGGGGTCAAAGCAAGGATCTTTCACTCACAGAAAGAGAGCACTGACCCCGGTGGCGATGGACTA
CCAAAGCCCTAATTCAGCCAACCTTACTTACAGCATAAGGGAGCGTAGTGTCTGTGTAGACGAAGGGGGC
ATCTGGCCTTACACCTCGTTAGGGAAGAGAAACAGGGTGTTGTCAGCATCTTTTTACTCCCTTCTTCTTG
ATAACAGCTACCATGACAACCCCGTGGTTTCCAAGGAGCTGAGAATAGAAGGAAACTAGCTTACATGAAA
ACAGACTGGCCTAAGGAGCAGCAGTTGCTGGTGGCTAATGGTGTAACCTGAGATGGCCCTCTGGTAGACA
CAGGATAGATAACTCTTTGGATAGCATGTCTTTTTTTCTGTTAATTAGTTGTGTACTCTGGCCTCTGTTA
TATCTTCACAATGGTGCTCTTTTCATGGGGTATTATCCATTTAGTCATCGGAGGTGATTTGAAGATCTTG
ATGTGTTTTAGAATGATGCACATTTTGTGTATTCCAATTTGTTTATTACTTATTTGGGGTTGCATCAGAA
ATGTCTGGAGAATAATTCTTTGATTATGACTCTTTTTTAAAATAGGAAAATTGGACATTAAGTATTACAA
ATGATATTAAACATTGGCTAGTTAGATGAACCAACCTATTGCGATTTTCTACAAGTATTCTGCCTTTGCA
GAAACAGATTTGGTGAATTTGAATCTCAATTTGAGTAATCTGCTTGATTGTTCTTTCTAGCTAATGGAAA
ATGATTTTACTTGCAATGTTATCTTGGTGTGTTAAGAGTTAGGTTTAACATAAAGGTTATTTTCTCCTGA
AATAGATCGCATAACAGAATGCACCAGTCATCAGCTATTCAGTTGGTAAGCTTCCAGGAAAAAGGACAGG
CAGAAAGAGTTTGAAACCTGAATAGCTCCCAGATTTTAGTCTTTTCCTGTTTTTGTTAACTTTGGGTTTA
AACAAAAGTCTGATTGGTTTTAATTGAATGACAGATTTGTACTACAGCTCTTTTGTTGTAAAGAGTTGTG
TTGTTCTTTTCCCCCAAAGTGGTCTCAGCAATATTTAAGGAGATGTAAGATCTTTACAAAAAGATACTTG
ATACTTGTTTTCAAATCAGTATACAAGATAAGCTTCCAGGCTGCACAGAGGGAGGAGAGGGAAAGTGTTT
TGTAAGAAACCAATCAAGATCAAGAACAGTGAAGTAATCCGTACCTTGTGTTTTGTTTTGATTTAATAAC
ATAACGAATAACCAACCCTTCCCTGAAAACCTCACATGCATACATACACATATATACACACACAAAGAGA
GTTAATCAACTGAAAGTATTTCCTTCATTTCTGATATAGAATTGCAATTTTAACACACATAAAGGATAAA
CTTTTAGAAACTTATCTTACAAAGTGTATTTTATAAAATTAAAGAAAATAAAATTAAGAATGTTCTCAAT
CAAATATCGTGTCCTTTGTGTGAATTGTTCTATTTGACTTCACAATAAAAAGTTAATAATTGTACCTTGT
TCAAGGAGCTCATTCATTTTTCAGGTTATCCAAGTCATTCTCATAACATTTTTCTGAAATAAATAGTAGA
TGAATAGATTACGTCTATTTTAATAGTTAAAGACACTAAGAAATAGAAGCAAAGTAATTTGCCCAAAGAA
ATCCAGTAAGTACATGTCTGAGCTTGGGTTAGAATGCAGATATTGAAACCAATTTATTGCCTACTTAGGT
TTATTTTCTCTTCAAAGTTGGGTTTCAGAGTGTTCAGAGCCAACTATGGCTAGTTTTTAATACCATAGTG
GTGCCCCAGTCCCTGGTGCATTTAGATTTCGATTTAGGCTATTGCCACCTTCTCTTTAAATTGTTTGGAT
ATTTCAGTAATGATCCCTTAGTACTTCATACATGACTAATATTTAGTTTTCTCTGGATAGTACTGGTTGG
AAGATTTCATGTTTAAAGGACAGAGCAGGTATGAAAAGGGCAATGCAAATGTAACAGGCTGTGGCAGGGC
AGTACTAAAATAAGTTAGTGACACCTACCACCCTGGATGGCCAGTTCACTAGCCCACTGGAGACATAGCA
GTAAAGCCCTTTCACAGCCCTAGAATCCCGGGTAATGCATCTCGAGGAATTCTACCGGGTAGGGGAGGCG
CTTTTCCCAAGGCAGTCTGGAGCATGCGCTTTAGCAGCCCCGCTGGGCACTTGGCGCTACACAAGTGGCC
TCTGGCCTCGCACACATTCCACATCCACCGGTAGGCGCCAACCGGCTCCGTTCTTTGGTGGCCCCTTCGC
GCCACCTTCTACTCCTCCCCTAGTCAGGAAGTTCCCCCCCGCCCCGCAGCTCGCGTCGTGCAGGACGTGA
CAAATGGAAGTAGCACGTCTCACTAGTCTCGTGCAGATGGACAGCACCGCTGAGCAATGGAAGCGGGTAG
GCCTTTGGGGCAGCGGCCAATAGCAGCTTTGCTCCTTCGCTTTCTGGGCTCAGAGGCTGGGAAGGGGTGG
GTCCGGGGGCGGGCTCAGGGGCGGGCTCAGGGGCGGGGCGGGCGCCCGAAGGTCCTCCGGAGGCCCGGCA
TTCTGCACGCTTCAAAAGCGCACGTCTGCCGCGCTGTTCTCCTCTTCCTCATCTCCGGGCCTTTCGACCT
GCAGCGACCCGCTTAACAGCGTCAACAGCGTGCCGCAGATCTTGGTGGCGTGAAACTCCCGCACCTCTTC
GGCAAGCGCCTTGTAGAAGCGCGTATGGCTTCGTACCCCTGCCATCAACACGCGTCTGCGTTCGACCAGG
CTGCGCGTTCTCGCGGCCATAGCAACCGACGTACGGCGTTGCGCCCTCGCCGGCAGCAAGAAGCCACGGA
AGTCCGCCTGGAGCAGAAAATGCCCACGCTACTGCGGGTTTATATAGACGGTCCTCACGGGATGGGGAAA
ACCACCACCACGCAACTGCTGGTGGCCCTGGGTTCGCGCGACGATATCGTCTACGTACCCGAGCCGATGA
CTTACTGGCAGGTGCTGGGGGCTTCCGAGACAATCGCGAACATCTACACCACACAACACCGCCTCGACCA
GGGTGAGATATCGGCCGGGGACGCGGCGGTGGTAATGACAAGCGCCCAGATAACAATGGGCATGCCTTAT
GCCGTGACCGACGCCGTTCTGGCTCCTCATATCGGGGGGGAGGCTGGGAGCTCACATGCCCCGCCCCCGG
CCCTCACCCTCATCTTCGACCGCCATCCCATCGCCGCCCTCCTGTGCTACCCGGCCGCGCGATACCTTAT
GGGCAGCATGACCCCCCAGGCCGTGCTGGCGTTCGTGGCCCTCATCCCGCCGACCTTGCCCGGCACAAAC
ATCGTGTTGGGGGCCCTTCCGGAGGACAGACACATCGACCGCCTGGCCAAACGCCAGCGCCCCGGCGAGC
GGCTTGACCTGGCTATGCTGGCCGCGATTCGCCGCGTTTACGGGCTGCTTGCCAATACGGTGCGGTATCT
GCAGGGCGGCGGGTCGTGGCGGGAGGATTGGGGACAGCTTTCGGGGACGGCCGTGCCGCCCCAGGGTGCC
GAGCCCCAGAGCAACGCGGGCCCACGACCCCATATCGGGGACACGTTATTTACCCTGTTTCGGGCCCCCG
AGTTGCTGGCCCCCAACGGCGACCTGTACAACGTGTTTGCCTGGGCCTTGGACGTCTTGGCCAAACGCCT
CCGTCCCATGCACGTCTTTATCCTGGATTACGACCAATCGCCCGCCGGCTGCCGGGACGCCCTGCTGCAA
CTTACCTCCGGGATGGTCCAGACCCACGTCACCACCCCCGGCTCCATACCGACGATCTGCGACCTGGCGC
GCACGTTTGCCCGGGAGATGGGGGAGGCTAACTGAAACACGGAAGGAGACAATACCGGAAGGAACCCGCG
CTATGACGGCAATAAAAAGACAGAATAAAACGCACGGGTGTTGGGTCGTTTGTTCATAAACGCGGGGTTC
GGTCCCAGGGCTGGCACTCTGTCGATACCCCACCGAGACCCCATTGGGGCCAATACGCCCGCGTTTCTTC
CTTTTCCCCACCCCACCCCCCAAGTTCGGGTGAAGGCCCAGGGCTCGCAGCCAACGTCGGGGCGGCAAGC
CCTGCCATAGCCACGGGCCCCGTGGGTTAGGGACGGGGTCCCCCATGGGGAATGGTTTATGGTTCGTGGG
GGTTATTATTTTGGGCGTTGCGTGGGGTCAGGTCCACGACTGGACTGAGCAGACAGACCCATGGTTTTTG
GATGGCCTGGGCATGGACCGCATGTACTGGCGCGACACGAACACCGGGCGTCTGTGGCTGCCAAACACCC
CCGACCCCCAAAAACCACCGCGCGGATTTCTGGCGCCGCCGGACGAACTAAACCTGACTACGGCATCTCT
GCCCCTTCTTCGCTGGTACGAGGAGCGCTTTTGTTTTGTATTGGTCACCACGGCCGAGTTTCCGCGGTGG
AGCTCCAATTCGCCCTATAGTGAGTCGTATTACGCGCGCTCACTGGCCGTCGTTTTACAACGTCGTGACT
GGGAAAACCCTGGCGTTACCCAACTTAATCGCCTTGCAGCACATCCCCCTTTCGCCAGCTGGCGTAATAG
CGAAGAGGCCCGCACCGATCGCCCTTCCCAACAGTTGCGCAGCCTGAATGGCGAATGGG
[124 nt withheld, positions 11540-11663]
C
[91 nt withheld, positions 11665-11755]
A
[49 nt withheld, positions 11757-11805]
CCTTTGACGTTGGAGTCCACGTTCTTT
[37 nt withheld, positions 11833-11869]
ACCCTATCTCGGTCTATTCTTTTGATTTATAAGGGATTTTGCCGATTTCGGCCTATTGGTTAAAAAATGA
GCTGATTTAACAAAAATTTAACGCGAATTTTAACAAAATATTAACGCTTACAATTTAGGTGGCACTTTTC
GGGGAAATGTGCGCGGAACCCCTATTTGTTTATTTTTCTAAATACATTCAAATATGTATCCGCTCATGAG
ACAATAACCCTGATAAATGCTTCAATAATATTGAAAAAGGAAGAGTATGAGTATTCAACATTTCCGTGTC
GCCCTTATTCCCTTTTTTGCGGCATTTTGCCTTCCTGTTTTTGCTCACCCAGAAACGCTGGTGAAAGTAA
AAGATGCTGAAGATCAGTTGGGTGCACGAGTGGGTTACATCGAACTGGATCTCAACAGCGGTAAGATCCT
TGAGAGTTTTCGCCCCGAAGAACGTTTTCCAATGATGAGCACTTTTAAAGTTCTGCTATGTGGCGCGGTA
TTATCCCGTATTGACGCCGGGCAAGAGCAACTCGGTCGCCGCATACACTATTCTCAGAATGACTTGGTTG
AGTACTCACCAGTCACAGAAAAGCATCTTACGGATGGCATGACAGTAAGAGAATTATGCAGTGCTGCCAT
AACCATGAGTGATAACACTGCGGCCAACTTACTTCTGACAACGATCGGAGGACCGAAGGAGCTAACCGCT
TTTTTGCACAACATGGGGGATCATGTAACTCGCCTTGATCGTTGGGAACCGGAGCTGAATGAAGCCATAC
CAAACGACGAGCGTGACACCACGATGCCTGTAGCAATGGCAACAACGTTGCGCAAACTATTAACTGGCGA
ACTACTTACTCTAGCTTCCCGGCAACAATTAATAGACTGGATGGAGGCGGATAAAGTTGCAGGACCACTT
CTGCGCTCGGCCCTTCCGGCTGGCTGGTTTATTGCTGATAAATCTGGAGCCGGTGAGCGTGGGTCTCGCG
GTATCATTGCAGCACTGGGGCCAGATGGTAAGCCCTCCCGTATCGTAGTTATCTACACGACGGGGAGTCA
GGCAACTATGGATGAACGAAATAGACAGATCGCTGAGATAGGTGCCTCACTGATTAAGCATTGGTAACTG
TCAGACCAAGTTTACTCATATATACTTTAGATTGATTTAAAACTTCATTTTTAATTTAAAAGGATCTAGG
TGAAGATCCTTTTTGATAATCTCATGACCAAAATCCCTTAACGTGAGTTTTCGTTCCACTGAGCGTCAGA
CCCCGTAGAAAAGATCAAAGGATCTTCTTGAGATCCTTTTTTTCTGCGCGTAATCTGCTGCTTGCAAACA
AAAAAACCACCGCTACCAGCGGTGGTTTGTTTGCCGGATCAAGAGCTACCAACTCTTTTTCCGAAGGTAA
CTGGCTTCAGCAGAGCGCAGATACCAAATACTGTTCTTCTAGTGTAGCCGTAGTTAGGCCACCACTTCAA
GAACTCTGTAGCACCGCCTACATACCTCGCTCTGCTAATCCTGTTACCAGTGGCTGCTGCCAGTGGCGAT
AAGTCGTGTCTTACCGGGTTGGACTCAAGACGATAGTTACCGGATAAGGCGCAGCGGTCGGGCTGAACGG
GGGGTTCGTGCACACAGCCCAGCTTGGAGCGAACGACCTACACCGAACTGAGATACCTACAGCGTGAGCT
ATGAGAAAGCGCCACGCTTCCCGAAGGGAGAAAGGCGGACAGGTATCCGGTAAGCGGCAGGGTCGGAACA
GGAGAGCGCACGAGGGAGCTTCCAGGGGGAAACGCCTGGTATCTTTATAGTCCTGTCGGGTTTCGCCACC
TCTGACTTGAGCGTCGATTTTTGTGATGCTCGTCAGGGGGGCGGAGCCTATGGAAAAACGCCAGCAACGC
GGCCTTTTTACGGTTCCTGGCCTTTTGCTGGCCTTTTGCTCACATGTTCTTTCCTGCGTTATCCCCTGAT
TCTGTGGATAACCGTATTACCGCCTTTGAGTGAGCTGATACCGCTCGCCGCAGCCGAACGACCGAGCGCA
GCGAGTCAGTGAGCGAGGAAGCGGAAGAGCGCCCAATACGCAAACCGCCTCTCCCCGCGCGTTGGCCGAT
TCATTAATGCAGCTGGCACGACAGGTTTCCCGACTGGAAAGCGGGCAGTGAGCGCAACGCAATTAATGTG
AGTTAGCTCACTCATTAGGCACCCCAGGCTTTACACTTTATGCTCCCGGCTCGTATGTTGTGTGGAATTG
TGAGCGGATAACAATTTCACACA
Features (pLannotate 1.2.2; 29 found; start..end, strand, type, name):
     36..54      +  promoter       T3 promoter: promoter for bacteriophage T3 RNA polymerase
    209..493     +  CDS            PLP1 (fragment): MYPR_BOVIN - Also known as PLP. Experimental evidence at protein level: Swiss-Prot protein existence level 1. This is the major myelin protein from the central nervous system. It plays an important role in the formation or maintenance of the multilamellar structure of myelin. From Bos taurus (Bovine).
   1547..1723    +  CDS            PLP1 (fragment): MYPR_HUMAN - Also known as PLP. Experimental evidence at protein level: Swiss-Prot protein existence level 1. This is the major myelin protein from the central nervous system. It plays an important role in the formation or maintenance of the multilamellar structure of myelin. From Homo sapiens (Human).
   2184..2282    +  CDS            PLP1 (fragment): MYPR_BOVIN - Also known as PLP. Experimental evidence at protein level: Swiss-Prot protein existence level 1. This is the major myelin protein from the central nervous system. It plays an important role in the formation or maintenance of the multilamellar structure of myelin. From Bos taurus (Bovine).
   2804..2823    -  misc_feature   MCS (fragment): pBluescript multiple cloning site
   2861..2894    -  protein_bind   loxP: Cre-mediated recombination occurs in the 8-bp core sequence (GCATACAT). Cre recombinase
   2981..3080    +  CDS            TcR (fragment): tetracycline efflux protein; tet; confers resistance to tetracycline
   3091..3590    +  promoter       PGK promoter: mouse phosphoglycerate kinase 1 promoter
   3604..4407    +  CDS            NeoR/KanR: aminoglycoside phosphotransferase from Tn5; aph(3')-II (or nptII); confers resistance to neomycin, kanamycin, and G418 (Geneticin®)
   4417..4707    +  polyA_signal   PGK poly(A) signal (fragment): mouse phosphoglycerate kinase 1 polyadenylation signal
   4721..4754    -  protein_bind   loxP: Cre-mediated recombination occurs in the 8-bp core sequence (GCATACAT). Cre recombinase
   5004..5105    +  CDS            PLP1 (fragment): MYPR_BOVIN - Also known as PLP. Experimental evidence at protein level: Swiss-Prot protein existence level 1. This is the major myelin protein from the central nervous system. It plays an important role in the formation or maintenance of the multilamellar structure of myelin. From Bos taurus (Bovine).
   6232..6300    +  CDS            PLP1 (fragment): MYPR_BOVIN - Also known as PLP. Experimental evidence at protein level: Swiss-Prot protein existence level 1. This is the major myelin protein from the central nervous system. It plays an important role in the formation or maintenance of the multilamellar structure of myelin. From Bos taurus (Bovine).
   9017..9516    +  promoter       PGK promoter: mouse phosphoglycerate kinase 1 promoter
   9518..9536    +  promoter       Mini-TK promoter (fragment): minimal herpes simplex virus (HSV) thymidine kinase promoter
   9558..9593    +  5'UTR          HSV TK 5'-UTR (fragment): 5' untranslated region from the herpes simplex virus thymidine kinase gene
   9750..10745   +  CDS            ΔTK: truncated herpes simplex virus thymidine kinase (Salomon et al., 1995) confers sensitivity to nucleoside analogs such as acyclovir or ganciclovir
  10787..10835   +  polyA_signal   HSV TK poly(A) signal: herpes simplex virus thymidine kinase polyadenylation signal (Cole and Stacy, 1985)
  11035..11337   +  CDS            gH (fragment): GH_HHV11 - Experimental evidence at protein level: Swiss-Prot protein existence level 1. The heterodimer glycoprotein H-glycoprotein L is required for the fusion of viral and plasma membranes leading to virus entry into the host cell. Following initial binding to host receptor, membrane fusion is mediated by the fusion machinery composed of gB and the heterodimer gH/gL. May also be involved in the fusion between the virion envelope and the outer nuclear membrane during virion morphogenesis. From Human herpesvirus 1 (strain 17) (HHV-1) (Human herpes simplex virus 1).
  11354..11372   -  promoter       T7 promoter: promoter for bacteriophage T7 RNA polymerase
  11380..11535   +  CDS            lacZα (fragment): LacZα fragment of β-galactosidase; lacZ fragment
  11540..11968   +  rep_origin     f1 ori (sequence partly withheld): f1 bacteriophage origin of replication; arrow indicates direction of (+) strand synthesis
  12021..12125   +  promoter       AmpR promoter: bla
  12126..12986   +  CDS            AmpR: β-lactamase; bla; confers resistance to ampicillin, carbenicillin, and related antibiotics
  13157..13745   +  rep_origin     ori: high-copy-number ColE1/pMB1/pBR322/pUC origin of replication
  13928..14020   +  CDS            lacI (fragment): lac repressor; lacI; The lac repressor binds to the lac operator to inhibit transcription in E. coli. This inhibition can be relieved by adding lactose or isopropyl-β-D-thiogalactopyranoside (IPTG).
  14033..14054   +  protein_bind   CAP binding site: CAP binding activates transcription in the presence of cAMP. E. coli catabolite activator protein
  14069..14099   +  promoter       lac promoter: promoter for the E. coli lac operon
  14103..14125   +  protein_bind   lac operator (fragment): The lac repressor binds to the lac operator to inhibit transcription in E. coli. This inhibition can be relieved by adding lactose or isopropyl-β-D-thiogalactopyranoside (IPTG). lac repressor encoded by lacI
