[The description below was written by a language model from this plasmid's Addgene catalogue record and pLannotate feature annotations shown in this document.]
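Description:
pKI-cjPLP1e5-P216S is a 14.1 kb homologous-recombination donor (knock-in targeting vector) built on the pSINTK backbone. It is designed to introduce a P216S substitution into the PLP1 gene of the common marmoset (Callithrix jacchus). PLP1 encodes proteolipid protein, the major myelin protein of the central nervous system. The plasmid is propagated in E. coli through a high-copy ColE1/pUC-type origin with ampicillin resistance. It retains pBluescript-style remnants, including an f1 origin, T3 and T7 promoters, and lacZα/lac promoter fragments.

The payload is marmoset PLP1 genomic sequence. The annotation software detected it as a series of short PLP1 coding fragments, matched by homology to bovine and human protein entries, separated by unannotated stretches that are presumably introns. These fragments lie on both sides of a selection cassette and so appear to form the two homology arms. The name suggests the mutation sits in exon 5, but its exact position is not marked in the feature table. The cassette between the arms consists of a mouse PGK promoter driving NeoR with a PGK polyadenylation signal, giving G418 resistance for positive selection. It is flanked by two loxP sites in the same orientation, so Cre can excise it after targeting. Beyond the downstream arm, a second PGK promoter drives a truncated HSV thymidine kinase with its own poly(A) signal. This provides negative selection with ganciclovir-type nucleoside analogs against random integrants that retain the backbone.

The recorded purpose is gene targeting in marmoset cells. The associated publication title describes CRISPR-Cas9-assisted knock-in in marmoset embryonic stem cells and early embryos. No Cas9 or guide RNA component appears in the feature table, so these would be supplied separately.
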