Addgene plasmid #129754: pKI-cjPLP1e5-P216S
Purpose: Gene targeting in marmoset cells
Depositing lab: Hideyuki Okano. Depositing organization: Keio University. Publication: Robust and efficient knock-in in embryonic stem cells and early-stage embryos of the common marmoset using the CRISPR-Cas9 system. Yoshimatsu S, Okahara J, Sone T, Takeda Y, Nakamura M, Sasaki E, Kishi N, Shiozawa S, Okano H. Sci Rep. 2019 Feb 6;9(1):1528. doi: 10.1038/s41598-018-37990-w. PubMed 30728412.
Backbone
  Vector backbone: pSINTK
  Vector type: Marmoset targeting
  Selectable markers: Neomycin (select with G418)
Growth in bacteria
  Bacterial resistance: Ampicillin, 100 μg/mL
  Growth temperature: 37°C
  Growth strain: NEB Stable
  Copy number: High Copy
Gene/Insert
  Gene/Insert name: PLP1
  Species: C. jacchus (common marmost)
  Mutation: P216S
  Entrez Gene: PLP1
  Cloning method: Restriction Enzyme; 5′ cloning site Unknown (unknown if destroyed)
Terms and licenses: Academic/Nonprofit Terms; Industry Terms: Not Available to Industry
How to cite: pKI-cjPLP1e5-P216S was a gift from Hideyuki Okano (Addgene plasmid # 129754 ; http://n2t.net/addgene:129754 ; RRID:Addgene_129754)
